Addgene plasmid #166950: pLV-EF1a-GFP-SFPQ-IRES-mCherry
Purpose: Lentiviral plasmid expressing GFP-tagged SFPQ protein with IRES-mCherry from the EF1a promoter
Depositing lab: Rosalind Segal. Depositing organization: Dana-Farber Cancer Institute. Publication: Binding and transport of SFPQ-RNA granules by KIF5A/KLC1 motors promotes axon survival. Fukuda Y, Pazyra-Murphy MF, Silagi ES, Tasdemir-Yilmaz OE, Li Y, Rose L, Yeoh ZC, Vangos NE, Geffken EA, Seo HS, Adelmant G, Bird GH, Walensky LD, Marto JA, Dhe-Paganon S, Segal RA. J Cell Biol. 2021 Jan 4;220(1). pii: 211577. doi: 10.1083/jcb.202005051. PubMed 33284322.
Backbone
  Vector backbone: pLV-eF1a-IRES::mcherry
  Vector type: Lentiviral
Growth in bacteria
  Bacterial resistance: Ampicillin, 100 μg/mL
  Growth temperature: 37°C
  Growth strain: NEB Stable
  Copy number: High Copy
Gene/Insert
  Gene/Insert name: SFPQ
  Species: H. sapiens (human)
  Insert size (bp): 2841
  Entrez Gene: SFPQ (a.k.a. POMP100, PPP1R140, PSF)
  Promoter: eF1a
  Tag / fusion protein: GFP (N terminal on insert); mCherry (C terminal on insert)
  Cloning method: Restriction Enzyme; 5′ cloning site Unknown (unknown if destroyed); 3′ cloning site Unknown (unknown if destroyed)
  Sequencing primers: 5′ eF1a Intron: CATGTGACTCCACGGAGTACC; 3′ M13
Terms and licenses: Academic/Nonprofit Terms; Industry Terms: Not Available to Industry
How to cite: pLV-EF1a-GFP-SFPQ-IRES-mCherry was a gift from Rosalind Segal (Addgene plasmid # 166950 ; http://n2t.net/addgene:166950 ; RRID:Addgene_166950)
