[The description below was written by a language model from this plasmid's Addgene catalogue record and pLannotate feature annotations shown in this document.]
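Description:
pLV-EF1a-GFP-SFPQ-IRES-mCherry is an HIV-1-based lentiviral transfer plasmid built on the pLV-eF1a-IRES::mcherry backbone for expressing a GFP-tagged form of human SFPQ (also known as PSF), a DNA- and RNA-binding protein with roles in pre-mRNA splicing. In bacteria it is maintained through a high-copy ColE1/pUC-type origin and selected with ampicillin via the β-lactamase gene. The viral portion carries LTR sequences at both ends (both annotated as truncated LTRs, each preceded by a nef-derived fragment), the Ψ packaging signal with an adjoining gag fragment, the Rev response element for Rev-dependent nuclear export of the genomic RNA, and the cPPT/CTS. These elements allow the region between the LTRs to be packaged and integrated when viral proteins are supplied in trans.

The payload is a single bicistronic transcription unit driven by the human EF-1α core promoter with its intron A. EGFP is fused directly to the N terminus of the SFPQ coding sequence; together these account for the recorded 2.8 kb insert. An EMCV IRES follows, permitting independent translation of mCherry from the same mRNA. Although the catalogue lists mCherry as a C-terminal tag, the feature table shows it downstream of the IRES, so it serves as a separate red marker of transduced cells rather than a fusion partner. A WPRE downstream of mCherry enhances transcript expression. Green fluorescence therefore reports SFPQ localisation while red fluorescence identifies expressing cells. The associated publication concerns the transport of SFPQ-RNA granules by kinesin motors and axon survival, which suggests use in imaging SFPQ in neurons.
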