Features (pLannotate 1.2.2; 24 found; start..end, strand, type, name):
    377..634     +  LTR            5' LTR (truncated): truncated 5' long terminal repeat (LTR) from HIV-1
    681..806     +  misc_feature   HIV-1 Ψ: packaging signal of human immunodeficiency virus type 1
    790..1128    +  CDS            HIV-1 gag (fragment): gag protein from human immunodeficiency virus 1; gag
   1303..1536    +  misc_feature   RRE: The Rev response element (RRE) of HIV-1 allows for Rev-dependent mRNA export from the nucleus to the cytoplasm.
   1913..2013    +  CDS            Rev (fragment): human immunodeficiency virus 1 (HIV-1) Rev protein; rev; enhances nuclear export of unspliced and incompletely spliced viral mRNAs
   2028..2143    +  misc_feature   cPPT/CTS: central polypurine tract and central termination sequence of HIV-1 (lacking the first T)
   2221..2432    +  promoter       EF-1α core promoter: core promoter for human elongation factor EF-1α
   2433..3371    +  intron         EF-1α intron A: intron upstream of the start codon of human EF-1α
   3392..4108    +  CDS            EGFP: EGFP is a basic (constitutively fluorescent) green fluorescent protein published in 1996, derived from Aequorea victoria. It is reported to be a rapidly-maturing weak dimer with moderate acid sensitivity.
   4109..6229    +  CDS            SFPQ: SFPQ_HUMAN - Also known as PSF. Experimental evidence at protein level: Swiss-Prot protein existence level 1. DNA- and RNA binding protein, involved in several nuclear processes. Essential pre-mRNA splicing factor required early in spliceosome formation and for splicing catalytic step II, probably as a heteromer with NONO. Binds to pre-mRNA in spliceosome C complex, and specifically binds to intronic polypyrimidine tracts. Involved in regulation of signal-induced alternative splicing. During splicing of PTPRC/CD45, a phosphorylated form is sequestered by THRAP3 from the pre-mRNA in resting T-c
   6261..6812    +  misc_feature   IRES: internal ribosome entry site (IRES) of the encephalomyocarditis virus (EMCV)
   6812..7519    +  CDS            mCherry: mCherry is a basic (constitutively fluorescent) red fluorescent protein published in 2004, derived from Discosoma sp.. It is reported to be a very rapidly-maturing monomer with low acid sensitivity.
   7548..8136    +  misc_feature   WPRE: woodchuck hepatitis virus posttranscriptional regulatory element
   8153..8671    +  CDS            nef (fragment): NEF_HV1BR - Experimental evidence at protein level: Swiss-Prot protein existence level 1. Extracellular Nef protein targets CD4(+) T-lymphocytes for apoptosis by interacting with CXCR4 surface receptors (PubMed:14990729). From Human immunodeficiency virus type 1 group M subtype B (isolate BRU/LAI) (HIV-1).
   8719..8976    +  LTR            5' LTR (truncated): truncated 5' long terminal repeat (LTR) from HIV-1
   9126..9148    -  protein_bind   lac operator (fragment): The lac repressor binds to the lac operator to inhibit transcription in E. coli. This inhibition can be relieved by adding lactose or isopropyl-β-D-thiogalactopyranoside (IPTG). lac repressor encoded by lacI
   9152..9182    -  promoter       lac promoter: promoter for the E. coli lac operon
   9197..9218    -  protein_bind   CAP binding site: CAP binding activates transcription in the presence of cAMP. E. coli catabolite activator protein
   9231..9323    -  CDS            lacI (fragment): lac repressor; lacI; The lac repressor binds to the lac operator to inhibit transcription in E. coli. This inhibition can be relieved by adding lactose or isopropyl-β-D-thiogalactopyranoside (IPTG).
   9506..10094   -  rep_origin     ori: high-copy-number ColE1/pMB1/pBR322/pUC origin of replication
  10265..11125   -  CDS            AmpR: β-lactamase; bla; confers resistance to ampicillin, carbenicillin, and related antibiotics
  11126..11230   -  promoter       AmpR promoter: bla
  11278..11412   +  polyA_signal   SV40 poly(A) signal: SV40 polyadenylation signal
  11579..329     +  CDS            nef (fragment) (across the origin): NEF_HV1BR - Experimental evidence at protein level: Swiss-Prot protein existence level 1. Extracellular Nef protein targets CD4(+) T-lymphocytes for apoptosis by interacting with CXCR4 surface receptors (PubMed:14990729). From Human immunodeficiency virus type 1 group M subtype B (isolate BRU/LAI) (HIV-1).
>Addgene plasmid #166950 | pLV-EF1a-GFP-SFPQ-IRES-mCherry | addgene full sequence | sequence record 328066 | Addgene NGS Result
TGGAAGGGCTAATTCACTCCCAAAGAAGACAAGATATCCTTGATCTGTGGATCTACCACACACAAGGCTA
CTTCCCTGATTAGCAGAACTACACACCAGGGCCAGGGGTCAGATATCCACTGACCTTTGGATGGTGCTAC
AAGCTAGTACCAGTTGAGCCAGATAAGGTAGAAGAGGCCAATAAAGGAGAGAACACCAGCTTGTTACACC
CTGTGAGCCTGCATGGGATGGATGACCCGGAGAGAGAAGTGTTAGAGTGGAGGTTTGACAGCCGCCTAGC
ATTTCATCACGTGGCCCGAGAGCTGCATCCGGAGTACTTCAAGAACTGCTGATATCGAGCTTGCTACAAG
GGACTTTCCGCTGGGGACTTTCCAGGGAGGCGTGGCCTGGGCGGGACTGGGGAGTGGCGAGCCCTCAGAT
CCTGCATATAAGCAGCTGCTTTTTGCCTGTACTGGGTCTCTCTGGTTAGACCAGATCTGAGCCTGGGAGC
TCTCTGGCTAACTAGGGAACCCACTGCTTAAGCCTCAATAAAGCTTGCCTTGAGTGCTTCAAGTAGTGTG
TGCCCGTCTGTTGTGTGACTCTGGTAACTAGAGATCCCTCAGACCCTTTTAGTCAGTGTGGAAAATCTCT
AGCAGTGGCGCCCGAACAGGGACTTGAAAGCGAAAGGGAAACCAGAGGAGCTCTCTCGACGCAGGACTCG
GCTTGCTGAAGCGCGCACGGCAAGAGGCGAGGGGCGGCGACTGGTGAGTACGCCAAAAATTTTGACTAGC
GGAGGCTAGAAGGAGAGAGATGGGTGCGAGAGCGTCAGTATTAAGCGGGGGAGAATTAGATCGCGATGGG
AAAAAATTCGGTTAAGGCCAGGGGGAAAGAAAAAATATAAATTAAAACATATAGTATGGGCAAGCAGGGA
GCTAGAACGATTCGCAGTTAATCCTGGCCTGTTAGAAACATCAGAAGGCTGTAGACAAATACTGGGACAG
CTACAACCATCCCTTCAGACAGGATCAGAAGAACTTAGATCATTATATAATACAGTAGCAACCCTCTATT
GTGTGCATCAAAGGATAGAGATAAAAGACACCAAGGAAGCTTTAGACAAGATAGAGGAAGAGCAAAACAA
AAGTAAGACCACCGCACAGCAAGCGGCCGGCCGCTGATCTTCAGACCTGGAGGAGGAGATATGAGGGACA
ATTGGAGAAGTGAATTATATAAATATAAAGTAGTAAAAATTGAACCATTAGGAGTAGCACCCACCAAGGC
AAAGAGAAGAGTGGTGCAGAGAGAAAAAAGAGCAGTGGGAATAGGAGCTTTGTTCCTTGGGTTCTTGGGA
GCAGCAGGAAGCACTATGGGCGCAGCGTCAATGACGCTGACGGTACAGGCCAGACAATTATTGTCTGGTA
TAGTGCAGCAGCAGAACAATTTGCTGAGGGCTATTGAGGCGCAACAGCATCTGTTGCAACTCACAGTCTG
GGGCATCAAGCAGCTCCAGGCAAGAATCCTGGCTGTGGAAAGATACCTAAAGGATCAACAGCTCCTGGGG
ATTTGGGGTTGCTCTGGAAAACTCATTTGCACCACTGCTGTGCCTTGGAATGCTAGTTGGAGTAATAAAT
CTCTGGAACAGATTTGGAATCACACGACCTGGATGGAGTGGGACAGAGAAATTAACAATTACACAAGCTT
AATACACTCCTTAATTGAAGAATCGCAAAACCAGCAAGAAAAGAATGAACAAGAATTATTGGAATTAGAT
AAATGGGCAAGTTTGTGGAATTGGTTTAACATAACAAATTGGCTGTGGTATATAAAATTATTCATAATGA
TAGTAGGAGGCTTGGTAGGTTTAAGAATAGTTTTTGCTGTACTTTCTATAGTGAATAGAGTTAGGCAGGG
ATATTCACCATTATCGTTTCAGACCCACCTCCCAACCCCGAGGGGACCCGACAGGCCCGAAGGAATAGAA
GAAGAAGGTGGAGAGAGAGACAGAGACAGATCCATTCGATTAGTGAACGGATCTCGACGGTATCGCCTTT
AAAAGAAAAGGGGGGATTGGGGGGTACAGTGCAGGGGAAAGAATAGTAGACATAATAGCAACAGACATAC
AAACTAAAGAATTACAAAAACAAATTACAAAAATTCAAAATTTTCGGGTTTATTACAGGGACAGCAGAGA
TCCAGTTTATCGATGAGGCCCTTTCGTCTTCACTCGAGGTGCCCGTCAGTGGGCAGAGCGCACATCGCCC
ACAGTCCCCGAGAAGTTGGGGGGAGGGGTCGGCAATTGAACCGGTGCCTAGAGAAGGTGGCGCGGGGTAA
ACTGGGAAAGTGATGTCGTGTACTGGCTCCGCCTTTTTCCCGAGGGTGGGGGAGAACCGTATATAAGTGC
AGTAGTCGCCGTGAACGTTCTTTTTCGCAACGGGTTTGCCGCCAGAACACAGGTAAGTGCCGTGTGTGGT
TCCCGCGGGCCTGGCCTCTTTACGGGTTATGGCCCTTGCGTGCCTTGAATTACTTCCACCTGGCTGCAGT
ACGTGATTCTTGATCCCGAGCTTCGGGTTGGAAGTGGGTGGGAGAGTTCGAGGCCTTGCGCTTAAGGAGC
CCCTTCGCCTCGTGCTTGAGTTGAGGCCTGGCCTGGGCGCTGGGGCCGCCGCGTGCGAATCTGGTGGCAC
CTTCGCGCCTGTCTCGCTGCTTTCGATAAGTCTCTAGCCATTTAAAATTTTTGATGACCTGCTGCGACGC
TTTTTTTCTGGCAAGATAGTCTTGTAAATGCGGGCCAAGATCTGCACACTGGTATTTCGGTTTTTGGGGC
CGCGGGCGGCGACGGGGCCCGTGCGTCCCAGCGCACATGTTCGGCGAGGCGGGGCCTGCGAGCGCGGCCA
CCGAGAATCGGACGGGGGTAGTCTCAAGCTGGCCGGCCTGCTCTGGTGCCTGGCCTCGCGCCGCCGTGTA
TCGCCCCGCCCTGGGCGGCAAGGCTGGCCCGGTCGGCACCAGTTGCGTGAGCGGAAAGATGGCCGCTTCC
CGGCCCTGCTGCAGGGAGCTCAAAATGGAGGACGCGGCGCTCGGGAGAGCGGGCGGGTGAGTCACCCACA
CAAAGGAAAAGGGCCTTTCCGTCCTCAGCCGTCGCTTCATGTGACTCCACGGAGTACCGGGCGCCGTCCA
GGCACCTCGATTAGTTCTCGAGCTTTTGGAGTACGTCGTCTTTAGGTTGGGGGGAGGGGTTTTATGCGAT
GGAGTTTCCCCACACTGAGTGGGTGGAGACTGAAGTTAGGCCAGCTTGGCACTTGATGTAATTCTCCTTG
GAATTTGCCCTTTTTGAGTTTGGATCTTGGTTCATTCTCAAGCCTCAGACAGTGGTTCAAAGTTTTTTTC
TTCCATTTCAGGTGTCGTGAGGATCGCCACCATGGTGAGCAAGGGCGAGGAGCTGTTCACCGGGGTGGTG
CCCATCCTGGTCGAGCTGGACGGCGACGTAAACGGCCACAAGTTCAGCGTGTCCGGCGAGGGCGAGGGCG
ATGCCACCTACGGCAAGCTGACCCTGAAGTTCATCTGCACCACCGGCAAGCTGCCCGTGCCCTGGCCCAC
CCTCGTGACCACCCTGACCTACGGCGTGCAGTGCTTCAGCCGCTACCCCGACCACATGAAGCAGCACGAC
TTCTTCAAGTCCGCCATGCCCGAAGGCTACGTCCAGGAGCGCACCATCTTCTTCAAGGACGACGGCAACT
ACAAGACCCGCGCCGAGGTGAAGTTCGAGGGCGACACCCTGGTGAACCGCATCGAGCTGAAGGGCATCGA
CTTCAAGGAGGACGGCAACATCCTGGGGCACAAGCTGGAGTACAACTACAACAGCCACAACGTCTATATC
ATGGCCGACAAGCAGAAGAACGGCATCAAGGTGAACTTCAAGATCCGCCACAACATCGAGGACGGCAGCG
TGCAGCTCGCCGACCACTACCAGCAGAACACCCCCATCGGCGACGGCCCCGTGCTGCTGCCCGACAACCA
CTACCTGAGCACCCAGTCCGCCCTGAGCAAAGACCCCAACGAGAAGCGCGATCACATGGTCCTGCTGGAG
TTCGTGACCGCCGCCGGGATCACTCTCGGCATGGACGAGCTGTACAAGATGTCTCGGGATCGGTTCCGGA
GTCGTGGCGGTGGCGGTGGTGGCTTCCACAGGCGTGGAGGAGGCGGCGGCCGCGGCGGCCTCCACGACTT
CCGTTCTCCGCCGCCCGGCATGGGCCTCAATCAGAATCGCGGCCCCATGGGTCCTGGCCCGGGCCAGAGC
GGCCCTAAGCCTCCGATCCCGCCACCGCCTCCACACCAACAGCAGCAACAGCCACCACCGCAGCAGCCAC
CGCCGCAGCAGCCGCCACCGCATCAGCCGCCGCCGCATCCACAGCCGCATCAGCAGCAGCAGCCGCCGCC
ACCGCCGCAGGACTCTTCCAAGCCCGTCGTTGCTCAGGGACCCGGCCCCGCTCCCGGAGTAGGCAGCGCA
CCACCAGCCTCCAGCTCGGCCCCGCCCGCCACTCCACCAACCTCGGGGGCCCCGCCAGGGTCCGGGCCAG
GCCCGACTCCGACCCCGCCGCCTGCAGTCACCTCGGCCCCTCCCGGGGCGCCGCCACCCACCCCGCCAAG
CAGCGGGGTCCCTACCACACCTCCTCAGGCCGGAGGCCCGCCGCCTCCGCCCGCGGCAGTCCCGGGCCCG
GGTCCAGGGCCTAAGCAGGGCCCAGGTCCGGGTGGTCCCAAAGGCGGCAAAATGCCTGGCGGGCCGAAGC
CAGGTGGCGGCCCGGGCCTAAGTACGCCTGGCGGCCACCCCAAGCCGCCGCATCGAGGCGGCGGGGAGCC
CCGCGGGGGCCGCCAGCACCACCCGCCCTACCACCAGCAGCATCACCAGGGGCCCCCGCCCGGCGGGCCC
GGCGGCCGCAGCGAGGAGAAGATCTCGGACTCGGAGGGGTTTAAAGCCAATTTGTCTCTCTTGAGGAGGC
CTGGAGAGAAAACTTACACACAGCGATGTCGGTTGTTTGTTGGGAATCTACCTGCTGATATCACGGAGGA
TGAGTTCAAAAGACTATTTGCTAAATATGGAGAACCAGGAGAAGTTTTTATCAACAAAGGCAAAGGATTC
GGATTTATTAAGCTTGAATCTAGAGCTTTGGCTGAAATTGCCAAAGCCGAACTGGATGATACACCCATGA
GAGGTAGACAGCTTCGAGTTCGCTTTGCCACACATGCTGCTGCCCTTTCTGTTCGTAATCTTTCACCTTA
TGTTTCCAATGAACTGTTGGAAGAAGCCTTTAGCCAATTTGGTCCTATTGAAAGGGCTGTTGTAATAGTG
GATGATCGTGGAAGATCTACAGGGAAAGGCATTGTTGAATTTGCTTCTAAGCCAGCAGCAAGAAAGGCAT
TTGAACGATGCAGTGAAGGTGTTTTCTTACTGACGACAACTCCTCGTCCAGTCATTGTGGAACCACTTGA
ACAACTAGATGATGAAGATGGTCTTCCTGAAAAACTTGCCCAGAAGAATCCAATGTATCAAAAGGAGAGA
GAAACCCCTCCTCGTTTTGCCCAGCATGGCACGTTTGAGTACGAATATTCTCAGCGATGGAAGTCTTTGG
ATGAAATGGAAAAACAGCAAAGGGAACAAGTTGAAAAAAACATGAAAGATGCAAAAGACAAATTGGAAAG
TGAAATGGAAGATGCCTATCATGAACATCAGGCAAATCTTTTGCGCCAAGATCTGATGAGACGACAGGAA
GAATTAAGACGCATGGAAGAACTTCACAATCAAGAAATGCAGAAACGTAAAGAAATGCAATTGAGGCAAG
AGGAGGAACGACGTAGAAGAGAGGAAGAGATGATGATTCGTCAACGTGAGATGGAAGAACAAATGAGGCG
CCAAAGAGAGGAAAGTTACAGCCGAATGGGCTACATGGATCCACGGGAAAGAGACATGCGAATGGGTGGC
GGAGGAGCAATGAACATGGGAGATCCCTATGGTTCAGGAGGCCAGAAATTTCCACCTCTAGGAGGTGGTG
GTGGCATAGGTTATGAAGCTAATCCTGGCGTTCCACCAGCAACCATGAGTGGTTCCATGATGGGAAGTGA
CATGCGTACTGAGCGCTTTGGGCAGGGAGGTGCGGGGCCTGTGGGTGGACAGGGTCCTAGAGGAATGGGG
CCTGGAACTCCAGCAGGATATGGTAGAGGGAGAGAAGAGTACGAAGGCCCAAACAAAAAACCCCGATTTT
AGGGCGCGCCCCATCCCGCCCCTCTCCCTAACGTTACTGGCCGAAGCCGCTTGGAATAAGGCCGGTGTGC
GTTTGTCTATATGTTATTTTCCACCATATTGCCGTCTTTTGGCAATGTGAGGGCCCGGAAACCTGGCCCT
GTCTTCTTGACGAGCATTCCTAGGGGTCTTTCCCCTCTCGCCAAAGGAATGCAAGGTCTGTTGAATGTCG
TGAAGGAAGCAGTTCCTCTGGAAGCTTCTTGAAGACAAACAACGTCTGTAGCGACCCTTTGCAGGCAGCG
GAACCCCCCACCTGGCGACAGGTGCCTCTGCGGCCAAAAGCCACGTGTATAAGATACACCTGCAAAGGCG
GCACAACCCCAGTGCCACGTTGTGAGTTGGATAGTTGTGGAAAGAGTCAAATGGCTCACCTCAAGCGTAT
TCAACAAGGGGCTGAAGGATGCCCAGAAGGTACCCCATTGTATGGGATCTGATCTGGGGCCTCGGTGCAC
ATGCTTTACATGTGTTTAGTCGAGGTTAAAAAACGTCTAGGCCCCCCGAACCACGGGGACGTGGTTTTCC
TTTGAAAAACACGATGATAATATGGTGAGCAAGGGCGAGGAGGATAACATGGCCATCATCAAGGAGTTCA
TGCGCTTCAAGGTGCACATGGAGGGCTCCGTGAACGGCCACGAGTTCGAGATCGAGGGCGAGGGCGAGGG
CCGCCCCTACGAGGGCACCCAGACCGCCAAGCTGAAGGTGACCAAGGGTGGCCCCCTGCCCTTCGCCTGG
GACATCCTGTCCCCTCAGTTCATGTACGGCTCCAAGGCCTACGTGAAGCACCCCGCCGACATCCCCGACT
ACTTGAAGCTGTCCTTCCCCGAGGGCTTCAAGTGGGAGCGCGTGATGAACTTCGAGGACGGCGGCGTGGT
GACCGTGACCCAGGACTCCTCCCTGCAGGACGGCGAGTTCATCTACAAGGTGAAGCTGCGCGGCACCAAC
TTCCCCTCCGACGGCCCCGTAATGCAGAAGAAGACCATGGGCTGGGAGGCCTCCTCCGAGCGGATGTACC
CCGAGGACGGCGCCCTGAAGGGCGAGATCAAGCAGAGGCTGAAGCTGAAGGACGGCGGCCACTACGACGC
TGAGGTCAAGACCACCTACAAGGCCAAGAAGCCCGTGCAGCTGCCCGGCGCCTACAACGTCAACATCAAG
TTGGACATCACCTCCCACAACGAGGACTACACCATCGTGGAACAGTACGAACGCGCCGAGGGCCGCCACT
CCACCGGCGGCATGGACGAGCTGTACAAGTGAAACCCGGGCGGGGCGCGTCTGGAACAATCAACCTCTGG
ATTACAAAATTTGTGAAAGATTGACTGGTATTCTTAACTATGTTGCTCCTTTTACGCTATGTGGATACGC
TGCTTTAATGCCTTTGTATCATGCTATTGCTTCCCGTATGGCTTTCATTTTCTCCTCCTTGTATAAATCC
TGGTTGCTGTCTCTTTATGAGGAGTTGTGGCCCGTTGTCAGGCAACGTGGCGTGGTGTGCACTGTGTTTG
CTGACGCAACCCCCACTGGTTGGGGCATTGCCACCACCTGTCAGCTCCTTTCCGGGACTTTCGCTTTCCC
CCTCCCTATTGCCACGGCGGAACTCATCGCCGCCTGCCTTGCCCGCTGCTGGACAGGGGCTCGGCTGTTG
GGCACTGACAATTCCGTGGTGTTGTCGGGGAAGCTGACGTCCTTTCCATGGCTGCTCGCCTGTGTTGCCA
CCTGGATTCTGCGCGGGACGTCCTTCTGCTACGTCCCTTCGGCCCTCAATCCAGCGGACCTTCCTTCCCG
CGGCCTGCTGCCGGCTCTGCGGCCTCTTCCGCGTCTTCGCCTTCGCCCTCAGACGAGTCGGATCTCCCTT
TGGGCCGCCTCCCCGCCTGGAATTAATTCTGCAGTCGAGACCTAGAAAAACATGGAGCAATCACAAGTAG
CAATACAGCAGCTACCAATGCTGATTGTGCCTGGCTAGAAGCACAAGAGGAGGAGGAGGTGGGTTTTCCA
GTCACACCTCAGGTACCTTTAAGACCAATGACTTACAAGGCAGCTGTAGATCTTAGCCACTTTTTAAAAG
AAAAGAGGGGACTGGAAGGGCTAATTCACTCCCAACGAAGACAAGATATCCTTGATCTGTGGATCTACCA
CACACAAGGCTACTTCCCTGATTAGCAGAACTACACACCAGGGCCAGGGGTCAGATATCCACTGACCTTT
GGATGGTGCTACAAGCTAGTACCAGTTGAGCCAGATAAGGTAGAAGAGGCCAATAAAGGAGAGAACACCA
GCTTGTTACACCCTGTGAGCCTGCATGGGATGGATGACCCGGAGAGAGAAGTGTTAGAGTGGAGGTTTGA
CAGCCGCCTAGCATTTCATCACGTGGCCCGAGAGCTGCATCCGGAGTACTTCAAGAACTGCTGATATCGA
GCTTGCTACAAGGGACTTTCCGCTGGGGACTTTCCAGGGAGGCGTGGCCTGGGCGGGACTGGGGAGTGGC
GAGCCCTCAGATCCTGCATATAAGCAGCTGCTTTTTGCCTGTACTGGGTCTCTCTGGTTAGACCAGATCT
GAGCCTGGGAGCTCTCTGGCTAACTAGGGAACCCACTGCTTAAGCCTCAATAAAGCTTGCCTTGAGTGCT
TCAAGTAGTGTGTGCCCGTCTGTTGTGTGACTCTGGTAACTAGAGATCCCTCAGACCCTTTTAGTCAGTG
TGGAAAATCTCTAGCAGTAGTAGTTCATGTCATCTTATTATTCAGTATTTATAACTTGCAAAGAAATGAA
TATCAGAGAGTGAGAGGCCTTGACATTGCTAGCGTTTACCGTCGACCTCTAGCTAGAGCTTGGCGTAATC
ATGGTCATAGCTGTTTCCTGTGTGAAATTGTTATCCGCTCACAATTCCACACAACATACGAGCCGGAAGC
ATAAAGTGTAAAGCCTGGGGTGCCTAATGAGTGAGCTAACTCACATTAATTGCGTTGCGCTCACTGCCCG
CTTTCCAGTCGGGAAACCTGTCGTGCCAGCTGCATTAATGAATCGGCCAACGCGCGGGGAGAGGCGGTTT
GCGTATTGGGCGCTCTTCCGCTTCCTCGCTCACTGACTCGCTGCGCTCGGTCGTTCGGCTGCGGCGAGCG
GTATCAGCTCACTCAAAGGCGGTAATACGGTTATCCACAGAATCAGGGGATAACGCAGGAAAGAACATGT
GAGCAAAAGGCCAGCAAAAGGCCAGGAACCGTAAAAAGGCCGCGTTGCTGGCGTTTTTCCATAGGCTCCG
CCCCCCTGACGAGCATCACAAAAATCGACGCTCAAGTCAGAGGTGGCGAAACCCGACAGGACTATAAAGA
TACCAGGCGTTTCCCCCTGGAAGCTCCCTCGTGCGCTCTCCTGTTCCGACCCTGCCGCTTACCGGATACC
TGTCCGCCTTTCTCCCTTCGGGAAGCGTGGCGCTTTCTCATAGCTCACGCTGTAGGTATCTCAGTTCGGT
GTAGGTCGTTCGCTCCAAGCTGGGCTGTGTGCACGAACCCCCCGTTCAGCCCGACCGCTGCGCCTTATCC
GGTAACTATCGTCTTGAGTCCAACCCGGTAAGACACGACTTATCGCCACTGGCAGCAGCCACTGGTAACA
GGATTAGCAGAGCGAGGTATGTAGGCGGTGCTACAGAGTTCTTGAAGTGGTGGCCTAACTACGGCTACAC
TAGAAGAACAGTATTTGGTATCTGCGCTCTGCTGAAGCCAGTTACCTTCGGAAAAAGAGTTGGTAGCTCT
TGATCCGGCAAACAAACCACCGCTGGTAGCGGTGGTTTTTTTGTTTGCAAGCAGCAGATTACGCGCAGAA
AAAAAGGATCTCAAGAAGATCCTTTGATCTTTTCTACGGGGTCTGACGCTCAGTGGAACGAAAACTCACG
TTAAGGGATTTTGGTCATGAGATTATCAAAAAGGATCTTCACCTAGATCCTTTTAAATTAAAAATGAAGT
TTTAAATCAATCTAAAGTATATATGAGTAAACTTGGTCTGACAGTTACCAATGCTTAATCAGTGAGGCAC
CTATCTCAGCGATCTGTCTATTTCGTTCATCCATAGTTGCCTGACTCCCCGTCGTGTAGATAACTACGAT
ACGGGAGGGCTTACCATCTGGCCCCAGTGCTGCAATGATACCGCGAGACCCACGCTCACCGGCTCCAGAT
TTATCAGCAATAAACCAGCCAGCCGGAAGGGCCGAGCGCAGAAGTGGTCCTGCAACTTTATCCGCCTCCA
TCCAGTCTATTAATTGTTGCCGGGAAGCTAGAGTAAGTAGTTCGCCAGTTAATAGTTTGCGCAACGTTGT
TGCCATTGCTACAGGCATCGTGGTGTCACGCTCGTCGTTTGGTATGGCTTCATTCAGCTCCGGTTCCCAA
CGATCAAGGCGAGTTACATGATCCCCCATGTTGTGCAAAAAAGCGGTTAGCTCCTTCGGTCCTCCGATCG
TTGTCAGAAGTAAGTTGGCCGCAGTGTTATCACTCATGGTTATGGCAGCACTGCATAATTCTCTTACTGT
CATGCCATCCGTAAGATGCTTTTCTGTGACTGGTGAGTACTCAACCAAGTCATTCTGAGAATAGTGTATG
CGGCGACCGAGTTGCTCTTGCCCGGCGTCAATACGGGATAATACCGCGCCACATAGCAGAACTTTAAAAG
TGCTCATCATTGGAAAACGTTCTTCGGGGCGAAAACTCTCAAGGATCTTACCGCTGTTGAGATCCAGTTC
GATGTAACCCACTCGTGCACCCAACTGATCTTCAGCATCTTTTACTTTCACCAGCGTTTCTGGGTGAGCA
AAAACAGGAAGGCAAAATGCCGCAAAAAAGGGAATAAGGGCGACACGGAAATGTTGAATACTCATACTCT
TCCTTTTTCAATATTATTGAAGCATTTATCAGGGTTATTGTCTCATGAGCGGATACATATTTGAATGTAT
TTAGAAAAATAAACAAATAGGGGTTCCGCGCACATTTCCCCGAAAAGTGCCACCTGACGTCGACGGATCG
GGAGATCAACTTGTTTATTGCAGCTTATAATGGTTACAAATAAAGCAATAGCATCACAAATTTCACAAAT
AAAGCATTTTTTTCACTGCATTCTAGTTGTGGTTTGTCCAAACTCATCAATGTATCTTATCATGTCTGGA
TCAACTGGATAACTCAAGCTAACCAAAATCATCCCAAACTTCCCACCCCATACCCTATTACCACTGCCAA
TTACCTGTGGTTTCATTTACTCTAAACCTGTGATTCCTCTGAATTATTTTCATTTTAAAGAAATTGTATT
TGTTAAATATGTACTACAAACTTAGTAGT
